>Addgene plasmid #184093 | pCSm5En2DER4(#1062) | addgene full sequence | sequence record 365715 | Addgene NGS Result
CGCCATTCTGCCTGGGGACGTCGGAGCAAGCTTGATTTAGGTGACACTATAGAATACAAGCTACTTGTTC
TTTTTGCAGGATCCCATCGATTTAAAGCTATGGAGCAAAAGCTCATTTCTGAAGAGGACTTGAATGAAAT
GGAGCAAAAGCTCATTTCTGAAGAGGACTTGAATGAAATGGAGCAAAAGCTCATTTCTGAAGAGGACTTG
AATGAAATGGAGCAAAAGCTCATTTCTGAAGAGGACTTGAATGAAATGGAGCAAAAGCTCATTTCTGAAG
AGGACTTGAATGAAATGGAGAGCTTGGGCGACCTCACCATGGAGGAGGGCGGCAGGTCGCCCCGGGAGGA
GGCGGCCGAACCGCAGGAGTCCGGCGGGGACGCGGAACCCGGCGGAGGGCGTCGGGCTCTGCTGCTGCCC
CCCGGCGACCCCCCGCACCCCCACCCGCACCCTCACCGCATCACCAACTTCTTCATCGACAACATCCTGA
GGCCCGAGTTCGGTCGGAGGAAGGAAGCGGGAGGAACCGCCGGAGAACCCCGCAGGCCCGGAGCGGAGAG
CAGGAGGAGCCCCGCGGCCGCCGCGCCCGCTCCCGGAGCTCCGGTGCCCGGCGGAGGAGGCGGCGGCGGG
GGTGGATCGCCGGGCCGAGGGGAGGGCGGCCCCGCCGCTCTGGCCCTGCACGGAGCGGCCAAGAAGGGGG
GAGACCCCGCGGCGCTGGAGGCGGCCCTGAAAGCGCGGGGGCTGAGCGGCGCGGAGCTGTCGGTGAGCTC
GGACTCGGATAGCTCCCAGGCCGGCTCCAACGCCGGGAACCAACCCATGCTTTGGCCCGCTTGGGTGTAC
GATACAAGGTACTCGGACAGGCCTTCTTCAGGTCCCCGCTCCCGCAAACCAAAGAAGAAGAACCCCAACA
AGGAAGACAAGCGGCCCCGCACCGCCTTCACGGCCGAGCAGCTGCAGAGACTCAAGGCCGAGTTCCAGAC
GAACCGCTACCTGACGGAGCAGCGCCGGCAGAGCCTGGCCCAGGAGCTCGGCCTCAACGAGTCCCAGATC
AAGATCTGGTTCCAGAACAAGAGAGCCAAGATCAAGAAGGCGACGGGCAGCAAGAACTCGCTGGCGGTGC
ACCTCATGGCCCAGGGGCTCTACAACCACTCCACCACGGCGAAAGACGGCAAGTCGGACAGCGAAGCTTT
GGCGCCCGGGCCAGAGAACCTGTACTTCCAGGGGCTCGAGCCCTCTGCCGGAGACATGAGAGCTGCAAAC
CTTTGGCCGAGCCCGCTGATGATTAAACGCTCTAAGAAGAACAGCCTGGCCTTGTCCCTGACCGCCGACC
AGATGGTCAGTGCCTTGTTGGATGCCGAGCCCCCCATACTCTATTCCGAGTATGATCCTACCAGACCCTT
CAGTGAGGCTTCGATGATGGGCTTACTGACCAACCTGGCAGACAGGGAGCTGGTTCACATGATTAACTGG
GCCAAGAGGGTGCCAGGCTTTGTGGATTTGACCCTCCACGATCAGGTCCACCTCCTAGAATGTGCCTGGC
TAGAGATCCTGATGATTGGTCTCGTCTGGCGCAGCATGGAGCACCCAGTGAAGCTACTGTTTGCTCCTAA
CTTGCTCTTGGACAGGAACCAGGGAAAATGTGTAGAGGGCATGGTGGAGATTTTCGACATGCTGCTGGCT
ACATCATCTCGGTTCCGCATGATGAATCTGCAGGGAGAGGAATTTGTGTGCCTCAAATCTATTATTTTGC
TTAATTCTGGAGTTTACACATTTCTGTCCAGCACCCTGAAGTCTCTGGAGGAAAAGGACCATATCCATCG
AGTGCTGGACAAGATCACAGACACTTTGATTCACCTGATGGCTAAGGCTGGCCTGACCCTGCAGCAGCAG
CATCAGAGACTCGCACAGCTTCTCCTGATCCTCTCCCACATCAGGCACATGAGTAACAAAGGCATGGAGC
ATCTGTACTCTATGAAGTGCAAGAACGTGGTGCCCCTCTATGATCTGCTGCTGGAGGCGGCGGACGCTCA
CCGCCTACATGCGCCCACTAGCCGTGGAGGGGCATCCGTGGAGGAAACAGACCAAAGCCACTTGGCTACT
GCGGGCTCTACTTCATCTCATTCCTTGCAAAAGTATTACATCACGGGGGAGGCAGAGGGTTTCCCTGCCA
CAGCACCAGGTTCCGGCAGCGATCTGAGGGCCCGTTTGTAGATCCAGACATGATAAGATACATTGATGAG
TTTGGACAAACCACAACTAGAATGCAGTGAAAAAAATGCTTTATTTGTGAAATTTGTGATGCTATTGCTT
TATTTGTAACCATTATAAGCTGCAATAAACAAGTTAACAACAACAATTGCATTCATTTTATGTTTCAGGT
TCAGGGGGAGGTGTGGGAGGTTTTTTAATTCGCGGCCGCGGCGCCAATGCATTGGGCCCGGTACCCAGCT
TTTGTTCCCTTTAGTGAGGGTTAATTGCGCGCTTGGCGTAATCATGGTCATAGCTGTTTCCTGTGTGAAA
TTGTTATCCGCTCACAATTCCACACAACATACGAGCCGGGAGCATAAAGTGTAAAGCCTGGGGTGCCTAA
TGAGTGAGCTAACTCACATTAATTGCGTTGCGCTCACTGCCCGCTTTCCAGTCGGGAAACCTGTCGTGCC
AGCTGCATTAATGAATCGGCCAACGCGCGGGGAGAGGCGGTTTGCGTATTGGGCGCTCTTCCGCTTCCTC
GCTCACTGACTCGCTGCGCTCGGTCGTTCGGCTGCGGCGAGCGGTATCAGCTCACTCAAAGGCGGTAATA
CGGTTATCCACAGAATCAGGGGATAACGCAGGAAAGAACATGTGAGCAAAAGGCCAGCAAAAGGCCAGGA
ACCGTAAAAAGGCCGCGTTGCTGGCGTTTTTCCATAGGCTCCGCCCCCCTGACGAGCATCACAAAAATCG
ACGCTCAAGTCAGAGGTGGCGAAACCCGACAGGACTATAAAGATACCAGGCGTTTCCCCCTGGAAGCTCC
CTCGTGCGCTCTCCTGTTCCGACCCTGCCGCTTACCGGATACCTGTCCGCCTTTCTCCCTTCGGGAAGCG
TGGCGCTTTCTCATAGCTCACGCTGTAGGTATCTCAGTTCGGTGTAGGTCGTTCGCTCCAAGCTGGGCTG
TGTGCACGAACCCCCCGTTCAGCCCGACCGCTGCGCCTTATCCGGTAACTATCGTCTTGAGTCCAACCCG
GTAAGACACGACTTATCGCCACTGGCAGCAGCCACTGGTAACAGGATTAGCAGAGCGAGGTATGTAGGCG
GTGCTACAGAGTTCTTGAAGTGGTGGCCTAACTACGGCTACACTAGAAGAACAGTATTTGGTATCTGCGC
TCTGCTGAAGCCAGTTACCTTCGGAAAAAGAGTTGGTAGCTCTTGATCCGGCAAACAAACCACCGCTGGT
AGCGGTGGTTTTTTTGTTTGCAAGCAGCAGATTACGCGCAGAAAAAAAGGATCTCAAGAAGATCCTTTGA
TCTTTTCTACGGGGTCTGACGCTCAGTGGAACGAAAACTCACGTTAAGGGATTTTGGTCATGAGATTATC
AAAAAGGATCTTCACCTAGATCCTTTTAAATTAAAAATGAAGTTTTAAATCAATCTAAAGTATATATGAG
TAAACTTGGTCTGACAGTTACCAATGCTTAATCAGTGAGGCACCTATCTCAGCGATCTGTCTATTTCGTT
CATCCATAGTTGCCTGACTCCCCGTCGTGTAGATAACTACGATACGGGAGGGCTTACCATCTGGCCCCAG
TGCTGCAATGATACCGCGAGACCCACGCTCACCGGCTCCAGATTTATCAGCAATAAACCAGCCAGCCGGA
AGGGCCGAGCGCAGAAGTGGTCCTGCAACTTTATCCGCCTCCATCCAGTCTATTAATTGTTGCCGGGAAG
CTAGAGTAAGTAGTTCGCCAGTTAATAGTTTGCGCAACGTTGTTGCCATTGCTACAGGCATCGTGGTGTC
ACGCTCGTCGTTTGGTATGGCTTCATTCAGCTCCGGTTCCCAACGATCAAGGCGAGTTACATGATCCCCC
ATGTTGTGCAAAAAAGCGGTTAGCTCCTTCGGTCCTCCGATCGTTGTCAGAAGTAAGTTGGCCGCAGTGT
TATCACTCATGGTTATGGCAGCACTGCATAATTCTCTTACTGTCATGCCATCCGTAAGATGCTTTTCTGT
GACTGGTGAGTACTCAACCAAGTCATTCTGAGAATAGTGTATGCGGCGACCGAGTTGCTCTTGCCCGGCG
TCAATACGGGATAATACCGCGCCACATAGCAGAACTTTAAAAGTGCTCATCATTGGAAAACGTTCTTCGG
GGCGAAAACTCTCAAGGATCTTACCGCTGTTGAGATCCAGTTCGATGTAACCCACTCGTGCACCCAACTG
ATCTTCAGCATCTTTTACTTTCACCAGCGTTTCTGGGTGAGCAAAAACAGGAAGGCAAAATGCCGCAAAA
AAGGGAATAAGGGCGACACGGAAATGTTGAATACTCATACTCTTCCTTTTTCAATATTATTGAAGCATTT
ATCAGGGTTATTGTCTCATGAGCGGATACATATTTGAATGTATTTAGAAAAATAAACAAATAGGGGTTCC
GCGCACATTTCCCCGAAAAGTGCCACCTAAATTGTAAGCGTTAATATTTTGTTAAAATTCGCGTTAAATT
TTTGTTAAATCAGCTCATTTTTTAACCAATAGGCCGAAATCGGCAAAATCCCTTATAAATCAAAAGAATA
GACCGAGATAGGGT
[37 nt withheld, positions 4775-4811]
AAAGAACGTGGACTCCAACGTCAAAGG
[49 nt withheld, positions 4839-4887]
T
[91 nt withheld, positions 4889-4979]
G
[124 nt withheld, positions 4981-5104]
CCCATTCGCCATTCAGGCTGCGCAACTGTTGGGAAGGGCGATCGGTGCGGGCCTCTTCGCTATTACGCCA
GTCGACCGCCAATTCAATATGGCGTATATGGACTCATGCCAATTCAATATGGTGGATCTGGACCTGTGCC
AATTCAATATGGCGTATATGGACTCGTGCCAATTCAATATGGTGGATCTGGACCCCAGCCAATTCAATAT
GGCGGACTTGGCACCATGCCAATTCAATATGGCGGACCTGGCACTGTGCCAACTGGGGAGGGGTCTACTT
GGCACGGTGCCAAGTTTGAGGAGGGGTCTTGGCCCTGTGCCAAGTCCGCCATATTGAATTGGCATGGTGC
CAATAATGGCGGCCATATTGGCTATATGCCAGGATCAATATATAGGCAATATCCAATATGGCCCTATGCC
AATATGGCTATTGGCCAGGTTCAATACTATGTATTGGCCCTATGCCATATAGTATTCCATATATGGGTTT
TCCTATTGACGTAGATAGCCCCTCCCAATGGGCGGTCCCATATACCATATATGGGGCTTCCTAATACCGC
CCATAGCCACTCCCCCATTGACGTCAATGGTCTCTATATATGGTCTTTCCTATTGACGTCATATGGGCGG
TCCTATTGACGTATATGGCGCCTCCCCCATTGACGTCAATTACGGTAAATGGCCCGCCTGGCTCAATGCC
CATTGACGTCAATAGGACCACCCACCATTGACGTCAATGGGATGGCTCATTGCCCATTCATATCCGTTCT
CACGCCCCCTATTGACGTCAATGACGGTAAATGGCCCACTTGGCAGTACATCAATATCTATTAATAGTAA
CTTGGCAAGTACATTACTATTGGAAGTACGCCAGGGTACATTGGCAGTACTCCCATTGACGTCAATGGCG
GTAAATGGCCCGCGATGGCTGCCAAGTACATCCCCATTGACGTCAATGGGGAGGGGCAATGACGCAAATG
GGCGTTCCATTGACGTAAATGGGCGGTAGGCGTGCCTAATGGGAGGTCTATATAAGCAATGCTCGTTTAG
GGAAC
Features (pLannotate 1.2.2; 20 found; start..end, strand, type, name):
     35..53      +  promoter       SP6 promoter: promoter for bacteriophage SP6 RNA polymerase
    103..132     +  CDS            Myc: Myc (human c-Myc proto-oncogene) epitope tag
    142..171     +  CDS            Myc: Myc (human c-Myc proto-oncogene) epitope tag
    181..210     +  CDS            Myc: Myc (human c-Myc proto-oncogene) epitope tag
    220..249     +  CDS            Myc: Myc (human c-Myc proto-oncogene) epitope tag
    259..288     +  CDS            Myc: Myc (human c-Myc proto-oncogene) epitope tag
    319..1185    +  CDS            EN2: HME2_CHICK - Also known as EN-2. Experimental evidence at protein level: Swiss-Prot protein existence level 1. From Gallus gallus (Chicken).
   1240..2172    +  CDS            ERT2: mutated ligand-binding domain of the human estrogen receptor (Feil et al., 1997)
   2211..2345    -  polyA_signal   SV40 poly(A) signal: SV40 polyadenylation signal
   2458..2476    -  promoter       T3 promoter: promoter for bacteriophage T3 RNA polymerase
   2521..2537    -  protein_bind   lac operator: The lac repressor binds to the lac operator to inhibit transcription in E. coli. This inhibition can be relieved by adding lactose or isopropyl-β-D-thiogalactopyranoside (IPTG). lac repressor encoded by lacI
   2545..2575    -  promoter       lac promoter: promoter for the E. coli lac operon
   2590..2611    -  protein_bind   CAP binding site: CAP binding activates transcription in the presence of cAMP. E. coli catabolite activator protein
   2624..2716    -  CDS            lacI (fragment): lac repressor; lacI; The lac repressor binds to the lac operator to inhibit transcription in E. coli. This inhibition can be relieved by adding lactose or isopropyl-β-D-thiogalactopyranoside (IPTG).
   2899..3487    -  rep_origin     ori: high-copy-number ColE1/pMB1/pBR322/pUC origin of replication
   3658..4518    -  CDS            AmpR: β-lactamase; bla; confers resistance to ampicillin, carbenicillin, and related antibiotics
   4519..4623    -  promoter       AmpR promoter: bla
   4676..5104    -  rep_origin     f1 ori (sequence partly withheld): f1 bacteriophage origin of replication; arrow indicates direction of (+) strand synthesis
   5109..5175    -  CDS            lacZα (fragment): LacZα fragment of β-galactosidase; lacZ fragment
   5182..6159    +  promoter       CMV IE94 promoter: enhancer/promoter region of simian cytomegalovirus major immediate early transcription unit IE94
