[The description below was written by a language model from this plasmid's Addgene catalogue record and pLannotate feature annotations shown in this document.]
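Description:
pCSm5En2DER4(#1062) is a pCS2-based mammalian expression plasmid that can also serve as a template for in vitro mRNA synthesis. It is maintained in E. coli at high copy through a ColE1/pUC-type origin and selected with ampicillin via the β-lactamase gene. An f1 origin and remnants of the lac region (lac promoter/operator, lacZα and lacI fragments) are carried over from the backbone. Expression is driven by the simian cytomegalovirus IE94 enhancer/promoter, which in the circular plasmid lies immediately upstream of an SP6 promoter. The same open reading frame can therefore be transcribed in transfected cells or by SP6 polymerase in vitro. An SV40 polyadenylation signal follows the insert, and a T3 promoter sits downstream in the opposite orientation.

The payload is a single fusion protein with five tandem human c-Myc epitope tags at the N terminus, followed by chicken Engrailed-2 (EN2) bearing a C175D substitution and then the ERT2 ligand-binding domain of the human estrogen receptor. The ERT2 portion lacks residues 1–281 and carries G400V, M543A and L544A, mutations that make the domain unresponsive to endogenous estrogen while retaining binding to synthetic tamoxifen-type ligands. Fusion to ERT2 generally keeps a partner protein inactive until ligand is supplied. Here the stated inducer is cyclofen, so activity of the mutant EN2 homeoprotein can be switched on at will. The Myc tags allow detection of the fusion. The record describes its use as cyclofen-inducible activation of mutant chicken EN2, delivered by mammalian cell transfection or as synthesized mRNA. It does not state the functional consequence of the C175D change.
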