Addgene plasmid #184093: pCSm5En2DER4(#1062)
Purpose: cyclofen-inducible chicken EN2 (mut) activation via mammalian cell transfection or mRNA synthesis
Depositing lab: Sophie Vriz. Depositing organization: College de France.
Backbone
  Vector backbone: pCS2
  Backbone manufacturer: DL Turner (Turner & Weintraub, 1994, G&Dev 8:1434)
  Backbone size w/o insert (bp): 4066
  Vector type: Mammalian Expression, Synthetic Biology
Growth in bacteria
  Bacterial resistance: Ampicillin, 100 μg/mL
  Growth temperature: 37°C
  Growth strain: DH5alpha
  Copy number: High Copy
Gene/Insert
  Gene/Insert name: 5myc-chkEn2(C>D)-ERT2
  Species: H. sapiens (myc), G. gallus (chkEn2), H. sapiens (ERT2)
  Insert size (bp): 2096
  Mutation: chkEn2: C175D; ERT2: G400V, M543A, L544A, deleted 1-281;
  Promoter: sCMV+SP6
  Tag / fusion protein: 5xMyc (N terminal on insert)
  Cloning method: Restriction Enzyme; 5′ cloning site BamHI (not destroyed); 3′ cloning site SexAI (not destroyed)
  Sequencing primers: 5′ SP6; 3′ SVLrev34
Resource information
  A portion of this plasmid was derived from a plasmid made by: synthetic ERT2
Terms and licenses: Academic/Nonprofit Terms; Industry Terms: Not Available to Industry
Depositor comments: 5myc; chkEn2: NP_001254648; ERT2: NP_000116;
How to cite: pCSm5En2DER4(#1062) was a gift from Sophie Vriz (Addgene plasmid # 184093 ; http://n2t.net/addgene:184093 ; RRID:Addgene_184093)
